Addgene plasmid #68343: pKLV2-EF1a-Cas9Bsd-W
Purpose: Lentiviral vector expressing Cas9 fused with the Blasticidin resistant gene at the C-terminus
Depositing lab: Kosuke Yusa. Depositing organization: Wellcome Sanger Institute. Publication: A CRISPR Dropout Screen Identifies Genetic Vulnerabilities and Therapeutic Targets in Acute Myeloid Leukemia. Tzelepis K, Koike-Yusa H, De Braekeleer E, Li Y, Metzakopian E, Dovey OM, Mupo A, Grinkevich V, Li M, Mazan M, Gozdecka M, Ohnishi S, Cooper J, Patel M, McKerrell T, Chen B, Domingues AF, Gallipoli P, Teichmann S, Ponstingl H, McDermott U, Saez-Rodriguez J, Huntly BJ, Iorio F, Pina C, Vassiliou GS, Yusa K. Cell Rep. 2016 Oct 18;17(4):1193-1205. doi: 10.1016/j.celrep.2016.09.079. PubMed 27760321.
Backbone
  Vector backbone: pKLV2 lentiviral vector
  Backbone size w/o insert (bp): 5783
  Total vector size (bp): 12704
  Vector type: Lentiviral, CRISPR
Growth in bacteria
  Bacterial resistance: Ampicillin, 100 μg/mL
  Growth temperature: 37°C
  Growth strain: Stbl3
  Copy number: High Copy
Gene/Insert
  Gene/Insert name: EF1a-Cas9 cassette, WPRE
  Species: H. sapiens (human), M. musculus (mouse)
  Insert size (bp): 6964
  Promoter: EF1a
  Tag / fusion protein: Cas9 fused with Flag-tag and a NLS at the N terminus and another NLS at the C terminus
  Cloning method: Restriction Enzyme; 5′ cloning site MluI (not destroyed); 3′ cloning site KpnI (not destroyed)
  Sequencing primers: 5′ CATAATAGCAACAGACATAC
Terms and licenses: Academic/Nonprofit Terms; Industry Terms: Not Available to Industry
How to cite: pKLV2-EF1a-Cas9Bsd-W was a gift from Kosuke Yusa (Addgene plasmid # 68343 ; http://n2t.net/addgene:68343 ; RRID:Addgene_68343)
