[The description below was written by a language model from this plasmid's Addgene catalogue record and pLannotate feature annotations shown in this document.]
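Description:
pKLV2-EF1a-Cas9Bsd-W is a 12.7 kb HIV-1-derived lentiviral transfer plasmid built on the pKLV2 backbone for stable delivery of Streptococcus pyogenes Cas9 into mammalian (human or mouse) cells. In bacteria it is maintained through a high-copy ColE1/pUC-type origin and selected with ampicillin via the β-lactamase gene. The backbone also carries an f1 origin and remnants of a lacZα/lac promoter cloning region flanked by T7 and T3 promoters. The viral genome is transcribed from a CMV enhancer/promoter placed upstream of a truncated 5' LTR, an arrangement typical of Tat-independent vectors. It contains the Ψ packaging signal with an adjoining gag fragment, the Rev response element for nuclear export of the unspliced genomic RNA, and the cPPT/CTS, which aids nuclear import of the reverse-transcribed genome. A second truncated LTR followed by a bovine growth hormone polyadenylation signal closes the viral unit.

The payload, cloned between MluI and KpnI sites, is driven by the human EF-1α promoter with portions of its first intron. Cas9 carries an N-terminal Flag tag and nuclear localisation signal according to the catalogue entry, and a C-terminal nucleoplasmin NLS that is annotated in the feature table. Blasticidin S deaminase follows in the same reading direction. The record describes it as fused to the Cas9 C-terminus, but the nature of the short linking segment is not annotated. This coupling means that blasticidin selection directly enriches for Cas9-expressing cells. A WPRE downstream enhances transcript stability and expression. No guide RNA cassette is annotated, so the vector serves to generate Cas9-expressing cell lines, into which guides are delivered separately, for example in pooled CRISPR dropout screens such as the one in the associated publication.
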