Features (pLannotate 1.2.2; 30 found; start..end, strand, type, name):
     30..458     -  rep_origin     f1 ori (sequence partly withheld): f1 bacteriophage origin of replication; arrow indicates direction of (+) strand synthesis
    463..618     -  CDS            lacZα (fragment): LacZα fragment of β-galactosidase; lacZ fragment
    626..644     +  promoter       T7 promoter: promoter for bacteriophage T7 RNA polymerase
    658..958     +  enhancer       CMV enhancer: human cytomegalovirus immediate early enhancer
    959..1158    +  promoter       CMV promoter: human cytomegalovirus (CMV) immediate early promoter
   1176..1356    +  LTR            5' LTR (truncated): truncated 5' long terminal repeat (LTR) from HIV-1
   1403..1528    +  misc_feature   HIV-1 Ψ: packaging signal of human immunodeficiency virus type 1
   1512..1850    +  CDS            HIV-1 gag (fragment): gag protein from human immunodeficiency virus 1; gag
   2027..2260    +  misc_feature   RRE: The Rev response element (RRE) of HIV-1 allows for Rev-dependent mRNA export from the nucleus to the cytoplasm.
   2637..2737    +  CDS            Rev (fragment): human immunodeficiency virus 1 (HIV-1) Rev protein; rev; enhances nuclear export of unspliced and incompletely spliced viral mRNAs
   2787..2904    +  misc_feature   cPPT/CTS: central polypurine tract and central termination sequence of HIV-1
   3394..3605    +  promoter       EF-1α core promoter: core promoter for human elongation factor EF-1α
   3606..3719    +  intron         EF-1α intron A (fragment): intron upstream of the start codon of human EF-1α
   4349..4552    +  intron         EF-1α intron A: truncated intron upstream of the start codon of human EF-1α
   4700..6301    +  CDS            Cas9(N): N-terminal portion of Streptococcus pyogenes Cas9 (Zetsche et al., 2015)
   6302..8800    +  CDS            Cas9(C): C-terminal portion of Streptococcus pyogenes Cas9 (Zetsche et al., 2015)
   8801..8848    +  CDS            nucleoplasmin NLS: bipartite nuclear localization signal from nucleoplasmin
   8921..9317    +  CDS            BSD (fragment): blasticidin S deaminase; Aspergillus terreus BSD; confers resistance to blasticidin
   9328..9914    +  misc_feature   WPRE: woodchuck hepatitis virus posttranscriptional regulatory element
   9908..10054   +  CDS            nef (fragment): NEF_HV1LA - Experimental evidence at protein level: Swiss-Prot protein existence level 1. Extracellular Nef protein targets CD4(+) T-lymphocytes for apoptosis by interacting with CXCR4 surface receptors. From Human immunodeficiency virus type 1 group M subtype B (isolate Lai) (HIV-1).
  10062..10240   +  LTR            5' LTR (truncated): truncated 5' long terminal repeat (LTR) from HIV-1
  10266..10377   +  polyA_signal   bGH poly(A) signal: bovine growth hormone polyadenylation signal
  10516..10534   -  promoter       T3 promoter: promoter for bacteriophage T3 RNA polymerase
  10577..10599   -  protein_bind   lac operator (fragment): The lac repressor binds to the lac operator to inhibit transcription in E. coli. This inhibition can be relieved by adding lactose or isopropyl-β-D-thiogalactopyranoside (IPTG). lac repressor encoded by lacI
  10603..10633   -  promoter       lac promoter: promoter for the E. coli lac operon
  10648..10669   -  protein_bind   CAP binding site: CAP binding activates transcription in the presence of cAMP. E. coli catabolite activator protein
  10682..10774   -  CDS            lacI (fragment): lac repressor; lacI; The lac repressor binds to the lac operator to inhibit transcription in E. coli. This inhibition can be relieved by adding lactose or isopropyl-β-D-thiogalactopyranoside (IPTG).
  10957..11545   -  rep_origin     ori: high-copy-number ColE1/pMB1/pBR322/pUC origin of replication
  11716..12576   -  CDS            AmpR: β-lactamase; bla; confers resistance to ampicillin, carbenicillin, and related antibiotics
  12577..12681   -  promoter       AmpR promoter: bla
>Addgene plasmid #68343 | pKLV2-EF1a-Cas9Bsd-W | depositor full sequence | sequence record 119610 | pKLV2-EF1a-Cas9Bsd-W sequence 12704 bps
CTAAATTGTAAGCGTTAATATTTTGTTAAAATTCGCGTTAAATTTTTGTTAAATCAGCTCATTTTTTAAC
CAATAGGCCGAAATCGGCAAAATCCCTTATAAATCAAAAGAATAGACCGAGATAGGGT
[37 nt withheld, positions 129-165]
AAAGAACGTGGACTCCAACGTCAAAGG
[49 nt withheld, positions 193-241]
T
[91 nt withheld, positions 243-333]
G
[124 nt withheld, positions 335-458]
CCCATTCGCCATTCAGGCTGCGCAACTGTTGGGAAGGGCGATCGGTGCGGGCCTCTTCGCTATTACGCCA
GCTGGCGAAAGGGGGATGTGCTGCAAGGCGATTAAGTTGGGTAACGCCAGGGTTTTCCCAGTCACGACGT
TGTAAAACGACGGCCAGTGAGCGCGCGTAATACGACTCACTATAGGGCGAATTGACTAGTACATAACTTA
CGGTAAATGGCCCGCCTGGCTGACCGCCCAACGACCCCCGCCCATTGACGTCAATAATGACGTATGTTCC
CATAGTAACGCCAATAGGGACTTTCCATTGACGTCAATGGGTGGAGTATTTACGGTAAACTGCCCACTTG
GCAGTACATCAAGTGTATCATATGCCAAGTACGCCCCCTATTGACGTCAATGACGGTAAATGGCCCGCCT
GGCATTATGCCCAGTACATGACCTTATGGGACTTTCCTACTTGGCAGTACATCTACGTATTAGTCATCGC
TATTACCATGGTGATGCGGTTTTGGCAGTACATCAATGGGCGTGGATAGCGGTTTGACTCACGGGGATTT
CCAAGTCTCCACCCCATTGACGTCAATGGGAGTTTGTTTTGGCACCAAAATCAACGGGACTTTCCAAAAT
GTCGTAACAACTCCGCCCCATTGACGCAAATGGGCGGTAGGCGTGTACGGTGGGAGGTCTATATAAGCAG
CGCGTTTTGCCTGTACTGGGTCTCTCTGGTTAGACCAGATCTGAGCCTGGGAGCTCTCTGGCTAACTAGG
GAACCCACTGCTTAAGCCTCAATAAAGCTTGCCTTGAGTGCTTCAAGTAGTGTGTGCCCGTCTGTTGTGT
GACTCTGGTAACTAGAGATCCCTCAGACCCTTTTAGTCAGTGTGGAAAATCTCTAGCAGTGGCGCCCGAA
CAGGGACTTGAAAGCGAAAGGGAAACCAGAGGAGCTCTCTCGACGCAGGACTCGGCTTGCTGAAGCGCGC
ACGGCAAGAGGCGAGGGGCGGCGACTGGTGAGTACGCCAAAAATTTTGACTAGCGGAGGCTAGAAGGAGA
GAGATGGGTGCGAGAGCGTCAGTATTAAGCGGGGGAGAATTAGATCGCGATGGGAAAAAATTCGGTTAAG
GCCAGGGGGAAAGAAAAAATATAAATTAAAACATATAGTATGGGCAAGCAGGGAGCTAGAACGATTCGCA
GTTAATCCTGGCCTGTTAGAAACATCAGAAGGCTGTAGACAAATACTGGGACAGCTACAACCATCCCTTC
AGACAGGATCAGAAGAACTTAGATCATTATATAATACAGTAGCAACCCTCTATTGTGTGCATCAAAGGAT
AGAGATAAAAGACACCAAGGAAGCTTTAGACAAGATAGAGGAAGAGCAAAACAAAAGTAAGACCACCGCA
CAGCAAGCGGCCGGCCGCGCTGATCTTCAGACCTGGAGGAGGAGATATGAGGGACAATTGGAGAAGTGAA
TTATATAAATATAAAGTAGTAAAAATTGAACCATTAGGAGTAGCACCCACCAAGGCAAAGAGAAGAGTGG
TGCAGAGAGAAAAAAGAGCAGTGGGAATAGGAGCTTTGTTCCTTGGGTTCTTGGGAGCAGCAGGAAGCAC
TATGGGCGCAGCGTCAATGACGCTGACGGTACAGGCCAGACAATTATTGTCTGGTATAGTGCAGCAGCAG
AACAATTTGCTGAGGGCTATTGAGGCGCAACAGCATCTGTTGCAACTCACAGTCTGGGGCATCAAGCAGC
TCCAGGCAAGAATCCTGGCTGTGGAAAGATACCTAAAGGATCAACAGCTCCTGGGGATTTGGGGTTGCTC
TGGAAAACTCATTTGCACCACTGCTGTGCCTTGGAATGCTAGTTGGAGTAATAAATCTCTGGAACAGATT
TGGAATCACACGACCTGGATGGAGTGGGACAGAGAAATTAACAATTACACAAGCTTAATACACTCCTTAA
TTGAAGAATCGCAAAACCAGCAAGAAAAGAATGAACAAGAATTATTGGAATTAGATAAATGGGCAAGTTT
GTGGAATTGGTTTAACATAACAAATTGGCTGTGGTATATAAAATTATTCATAATGATAGTAGGAGGCTTG
GTAGGTTTAAGAATAGTTTTTGCTGTACTTTCTATAGTGAATAGAGTTAGGCAGGGATATTCACCATTAT
CGTTTCAGACCCACCTCCCAACCCCGAGGGGACCCGACAGGCCCGAAGGAATAGAAGAAGAAGGTGGAGA
GAGAGACAGAGACAGATCCATTCGATTAGTGAACGGATCGGCACTGCGTGCGCCAATTCTGCAGACAAAT
GGCAGTATTCATCCACAATTTTAAAAGAAAAGGGGGGATTGGGGGGTACAGTGCAGGGGAAAGAATAGTA
GACATAATAGCAACAGACATACAAACTAAAGAATTACAAAAACAAATTACAAAAATTCAAAATTTTCGGG
TTTATTACAGGGACAGCAGAGATCCAGTTTGGTTAGTACCGGGCCCTACGCGTGAGGGGCGCGGAAGCCG
GGGCGGAGGAGGAGCCAACCCCGGGCTGGGCTGAGACCCGCAGAGGAAGACGCTCTAGGGATTTGTCCCG
GACTAGCGAGATGGCAAGGCTGAGGACGGGAGGCTGATTGAGAGGCGAAGGTACACCCTAATCTCAATAC
AACCTTTGGAGCTAAGCCAGCAATGGTAGAGGGAAGATTCTGCACGTCCCTTCCAGGCGGCCTCCCCGTC
ACCACCCCCCCCAACCCGCCCCGACCGGAGCTGAGAGTAATTCATACAAAAGGACTCGCCCCTGCCTTGG
GGAATCCCAGGGACCGTCGTTAAACTCCCACTAACGTAGAACCCAGAGATCGCTGCGTTCCCGCCCCCTC
ACCCGCCCGCTCTCGTCATCACTGAGGTGGAGAAGAGCATGCGTGAGGCTCCGGTGCCCGTCAGTGGGCA
GAGCGCACATCGCCCACAGTCCCCGAGAAGTTGGGGGGAGGGGTCGGCAATTGAACCGGTGCCTAGAGAA
GGTGGCGCGGGGTAAACTGGGAAAGTGATGTCGTGTACTGGCTCCGCCTTTTTCCCGAGGGTGGGGGAGA
ACCGTATATAAGTGCAGTAGTCGCCGTGAACGTTCTTTTTCGCAACGGGTTTGCCGCCAGAACACAGGTA
AGTGCCGTGTGTGGTTCCCGCGGGCCTGGCCTCTTTACGGGTTATGGCCCTTGCGTGCCTTGAATTACTT
CCACGCCCCTGGCTGCAGTACGTGATTCTTGATCCCGAGCTTCGGGTTGGAAGTGGGTGGGAGAGTTCGA
GGCCTTGCGCTTAAGGAGCCCCTTCGCCTCGTGCTTGAGTTGAGGCCTGGCTTGGGCGCTGGGGCCGCCG
CGTGCGAATCTGGTGGCACCTTCGCGCCTGTCTCGCTGCTTTCGATAAGTCTCTAGCCATTTAAAATTTT
TGATGACCTGCTGCGACGCTTTTTTTCTGGCAAGATAGTCTTGTAAATGCGGGCCAAGATCGATCTGCAC
ACTGGTATTTCGGTTTTTGGGGCCGCGGGCGGCGACGGGGCCCGTGCGTCCCAGCGCACATGTTCGGCGA
GGCGGGGCCTGCGAGCGCGGCCACCGAGAATCGGACGGGGGTAGTCTCAAGCTGGCCGGCCTGCTCTGGT
GCCTGGCCTCGCGCCGCCGTGTATCGCCCCGCCCTGGGCGGCAAGGCTGGCCCGGTCGGCACCAGTTGCG
TGAGCGGAAAGATGGCCGCTTCCCGGCCCTGCTGCAGGGAGCTCAAAATGGAGGACGCGGCGCTCGGGAG
AGCGGGCGGGTGAGTCACCCACACAAAGGAAAAGGGCCTTTCCGTCCTCAGCCGTCGCTTCATGTGACTC
CACGGAGTACCGGGCGCCGTCCAGGCACCTCGATTAGTTCTCGAGCTTTTGGAGTACGTCGTCTTTAGGT
TGGGGGGAGGGGTTTTATGCGATGGAGTTTCCCCACACTGAGTGGGTGGAGACTGAAGTTAGGCCAGCTT
GGCACTTGATGTAATTCTCCTTGGAATTTGCCCTTTTTGAGTTTGGATCTTGGTTCATTCTCAAGCCTCA
GACAGTGGTTCAAAGTTTTTTTCTTCCATTTCAGGTGTCGTGGGAAGCTTGGCGCGCCACCATGGACTAT
AAGGACCACGACGGAGACTACAAGGATCATGATATTGATTACAAAGACGATGACGATAAGATGGCCCCAA
AGAAGAAGCGGAAGGTCGGTATCCACGGAGTCCCAGCAGCCGACAAGAAGTACAGCATCGGCCTGGACAT
CGGCACCAACTCTGTGGGCTGGGCCGTGATCACCGACGAGTACAAGGTGCCCAGCAAGAAATTCAAGGTG
CTGGGCAACACCGACCGGCACAGCATCAAGAAGAACCTGATCGGAGCCCTGCTGTTCGACAGCGGCGAAA
CAGCCGAGGCCACCCGGCTGAAGAGAACCGCCAGAAGAAGATACACCAGACGGAAGAACCGGATCTGCTA
TCTGCAAGAGATCTTCAGCAACGAGATGGCCAAGGTGGACGACAGCTTCTTCCACAGACTGGAAGAGTCC
TTCCTGGTGGAAGAGGATAAGAAGCACGAGCGGCACCCCATCTTCGGCAACATCGTGGACGAGGTGGCCT
ACCACGAGAAGTACCCCACCATCTACCACCTGAGAAAGAAACTGGTGGACAGCACCGACAAGGCCGACCT
GCGGCTGATCTATCTGGCCCTGGCCCACATGATCAAGTTCCGGGGCCACTTCCTGATCGAGGGCGACCTG
AACCCCGACAACAGCGACGTGGACAAGCTGTTCATCCAGCTGGTGCAGACCTACAACCAGCTGTTCGAGG
AAAACCCCATCAACGCCAGCGGCGTGGACGCCAAGGCCATCCTGTCTGCCAGACTGAGCAAGAGCAGACG
GCTGGAAAATCTGATCGCCCAGCTGCCCGGCGAGAAGAAGAATGGCCTGTTCGGAAACCTGATTGCCCTG
AGCCTGGGCCTGACCCCCAACTTCAAGAGCAACTTCGACCTGGCCGAGGATGCCAAACTGCAGCTGAGCA
AGGACACCTACGACGACGACCTGGACAACCTGCTGGCCCAGATCGGCGACCAGTACGCCGACCTGTTTCT
GGCCGCCAAGAACCTGTCCGACGCCATCCTGCTGAGCGACATCCTGAGAGTGAACACCGAGATCACCAAG
GCCCCCCTGAGCGCCTCTATGATCAAGAGATACGACGAGCACCACCAGGACCTGACCCTGCTGAAAGCTC
TCGTGCGGCAGCAGCTGCCTGAGAAGTACAAAGAGATTTTCTTCGACCAGAGCAAGAACGGCTACGCCGG
CTACATTGACGGCGGAGCCAGCCAGGAAGAGTTCTACAAGTTCATCAAGCCCATCCTGGAAAAGATGGAC
GGCACCGAGGAACTGCTCGTGAAGCTGAACAGAGAGGACCTGCTGCGGAAGCAGCGGACCTTCGACAACG
GCAGCATCCCCCACCAGATCCACCTGGGAGAGCTGCACGCCATTCTGCGGCGGCAGGAAGATTTTTACCC
ATTCCTGAAGGACAACCGGGAAAAGATCGAGAAGATCCTGACCTTCCGCATCCCCTACTACGTGGGCCCT
CTGGCCAGGGGAAACAGCAGATTCGCCTGGATGACCAGAAAGAGCGAGGAAACCATCACCCCCTGGAACT
TCGAGGAAGTGGTGGACAAGGGCGCTTCCGCCCAGAGCTTCATCGAGCGGATGACCAACTTCGATAAGAA
CCTGCCCAACGAGAAGGTGCTGCCCAAGCACAGCCTGCTGTACGAGTACTTCACCGTGTATAACGAGCTG
ACCAAAGTGAAATACGTGACCGAGGGAATGAGAAAGCCCGCCTTCCTGAGCGGCGAGCAGAAAAAGGCCA
TCGTGGACCTGCTGTTCAAGACCAACCGGAAAGTGACCGTGAAGCAGCTGAAAGAGGACTACTTCAAGAA
AATCGAGTGCTTCGACTCCGTGGAAATCTCCGGCGTGGAAGATCGGTTCAACGCCTCCCTGGGCACATAC
CACGATCTGCTGAAAATTATCAAGGACAAGGACTTCCTGGACAATGAGGAAAACGAGGACATTCTGGAAG
ATATCGTGCTGACCCTGACACTGTTTGAGGACAGAGAGATGATCGAGGAACGGCTGAAAACCTATGCCCA
CCTGTTCGACGACAAAGTGATGAAGCAGCTGAAGCGGCGGAGATACACCGGCTGGGGCAGGCTGAGCCGG
AAGCTGATCAACGGCATCCGGGACAAGCAGTCCGGCAAGACAATCCTGGATTTCCTGAAGTCCGACGGCT
TCGCCAACAGAAACTTCATGCAGCTGATCCACGACGACAGCCTGACCTTTAAAGAGGACATCCAGAAAGC
CCAGGTGTCCGGCCAGGGCGATAGCCTGCACGAGCACATTGCCAATCTGGCCGGCAGCCCCGCCATTAAG
AAGGGCATCCTGCAGACAGTGAAGGTGGTGGACGAGCTCGTGAAAGTGATGGGCCGGCACAAGCCCGAGA
ACATCGTGATCGAAATGGCCAGAGAGAACCAGACCACCCAGAAGGGACAGAAGAACAGCCGCGAGAGAAT
GAAGCGGATCGAAGAGGGCATCAAAGAGCTGGGCAGCCAGATCCTGAAAGAACACCCCGTGGAAAACACC
CAGCTGCAGAACGAGAAGCTGTACCTGTACTACCTGCAGAATGGGCGGGATATGTACGTGGACCAGGAAC
TGGACATCAACCGGCTGTCCGACTACGATGTGGACCATATCGTGCCTCAGAGCTTTCTGAAGGACGACTC
CATCGACAACAAGGTGCTGACCAGAAGCGACAAGAACCGGGGCAAGAGCGACAACGTGCCCTCCGAAGAG
GTCGTGAAGAAGATGAAGAACTACTGGCGGCAGCTGCTGAACGCCAAGCTGATTACCCAGAGAAAGTTCG
ACAATCTGACCAAGGCCGAGAGAGGCGGCCTGAGCGAACTGGATAAGGCCGGCTTCATCAAGAGACAGCT
GGTGGAAACCCGGCAGATCACAAAGCACGTGGCACAGATCCTGGACTCCCGGATGAACACTAAGTACGAC
GAGAATGACAAGCTGATCCGGGAAGTGAAAGTGATCACCCTGAAGTCCAAGCTGGTGTCCGATTTCCGGA
AGGATTTCCAGTTTTACAAAGTGCGCGAGATCAACAACTACCACCACGCCCACGACGCCTACCTGAACGC
CGTCGTGGGAACCGCCCTGATCAAAAAGTACCCTAAGCTGGAAAGCGAGTTCGTGTACGGCGACTACAAG
GTGTACGACGTGCGGAAGATGATCGCCAAGAGCGAGCAGGAAATCGGCAAGGCTACCGCCAAGTACTTCT
TCTACAGCAACATCATGAACTTTTTCAAGACCGAGATTACCCTGGCCAACGGCGAGATCCGGAAGCGGCC
TCTGATCGAGACAAACGGCGAAACCGGGGAGATCGTGTGGGATAAGGGCCGGGATTTTGCCACCGTGCGG
AAAGTGCTGAGCATGCCCCAAGTGAATATCGTGAAAAAGACCGAGGTGCAGACAGGCGGCTTCAGCAAAG
AGTCTATCCTGCCCAAGAGGAACAGCGATAAGCTGATCGCCAGAAAGAAGGACTGGGACCCTAAGAAGTA
CGGCGGCTTCGACAGCCCCACCGTGGCCTATTCTGTGCTGGTGGTGGCCAAAGTGGAAAAGGGCAAGTCC
AAGAAACTGAAGAGTGTGAAAGAGCTGCTGGGGATCACCATCATGGAAAGAAGCAGCTTCGAGAAGAATC
CCATCGACTTTCTGGAAGCCAAGGGCTACAAAGAAGTGAAAAAGGACCTGATCATCAAGCTGCCTAAGTA
CTCCCTGTTCGAGCTGGAAAACGGCCGGAAGAGAATGCTGGCCTCTGCCGGCGAACTGCAGAAGGGAAAC
GAACTGGCCCTGCCCTCCAAATATGTGAACTTCCTGTACCTGGCCAGCCACTATGAGAAGCTGAAGGGCT
CCCCCGAGGATAATGAGCAGAAACAGCTGTTTGTGGAACAGCACAAGCACTACCTGGACGAGATCATCGA
GCAGATCAGCGAGTTCTCCAAGAGAGTGATCCTGGCCGACGCTAATCTGGACAAAGTGCTGTCCGCCTAC
AACAAGCACCGGGATAAGCCCATCAGAGAGCAGGCCGAGAATATCATCCACCTGTTTACCCTGACCAATC
TGGGAGCCCCTGCCGCCTTCAAGTACTTTGACACCACCATCGACCGGAAGAGGTACACCAGCACCAAAGA
GGTGCTGGACGCCACCCTGATCCACCAGAGCATCACCGGCCTGTACGAGACACGGATCGACCTGTCTCAG
CTGGGAGGCGACAAAAGGCCGGCGGCCACGAAAAAGGCCGGCCAGGCAAAAAAGAAAAAGGGCGGCGGGT
CCGGAGGAGAGGGCAGAGGAAGTCTCCTAACATGCGGTGACGTGGAGGAGAATCCTGGCCCAATGGCCAA
GCCTTTGTCTCAAGAAGAATCCACCCTCATTGAAAGAGCAACGGCTACAATCAACAGCATCCCCATCTCT
GAAGACTACAGCGTCGCCAGCGCAGCTCTCTCTAGCGACGGCCGCATCTTCACTGGTGTCAATGTATATC
ATTTTACTGGGGGACCTTGTGCAGAACTCGTGGTGCTGGGCACTGCTGCTGCTGCGGCAGCTGGCAACCT
GACTTGTATCGTCGCGATCGGAAATGAGAACAGGGGCATCTTGAGCCCCTGCGGACGGTGCCGACAGGTG
CTTCTCGATCTGCATCCTGGGATCAAAGCCATAGTGAAGGACAGTGATGGACAGCCGACGGCAGTTGGGA
TTCGTGAATTGCTGCCCTCTGGTTATGTGTGGGAGGGCTGAGCGGCCGCTCAACCTCTGGATTACAAAAT
TTGTGAAAGATTGACTGGTATTCTTAACTATGTTGCTCCTTTTACGCTATGTGGATACGCTGCTTTAATG
CCTTTGTATCATGCTATTGCTTCCCGTATGGCTTTCATTTTCTCCTCCTTGTATAAATCCTGGTTGCTGT
CTCTTTATGAGGAGTTGTGGCCCGTTGTCAGGCAACGTGGCGTGGTGTGCACTGTGTTTGCTGACGCAAC
CCCCACTGGTTGGGGCATTGCCACCACCTGTCAGCTCCTTTCCGGGACTTTCGCTTTCCCCCTCCCTATT
GCCACGGCGGAACTCATCGCCGCCTGCCTTGCCCGCTGCTGGACAGGGGCTCGGCTGTTGGGCACTGACA
ATTCCGTGGTGTTGTCGGGGAAATCATCGTCCTTTCCTTGGCTGCTCGCCTGTGTTGCCACCTGGATTCT
GCGCGGGACGTCCTTCTGCTACGTCCCTTCGGCCCTCAATCCAGCGGACCTTCCTTCCCGCGGCCTGCTG
CCGGCTCTGCGGCCTCTTCCGCGTCTTCGCCTTCGCCCTCAGACGAGTCGGATCTCCCTTTGGGCCGCCT
CCCCGCAGGTACCTTTAAGACCAATGACTTACAAGGCAGCTGTAGATCTTAGCCACTTTTTAAAAGAAAA
GGGGGGACTGGAAGGGCTAATTCACTCCCAAAGAAGTCAAGATCTGCTTTTTGCCTGTACTGGGTCTCTC
TGGTTAGACCAGAGTCTCTCTGGTTAGACCAGATCTGAGCCTGGGAGCTCTCTGGCTAACTAGGGAACCC
ACTGCTTAAGCCTCAATAAAGCTTGCCTTGAGTGCTTCAAGTAGTGTGTGCCCGTCTGTTGTGTGACTCT
GGTAACTAGAGATCCCTCAGACCCTTTTAGTCAGTGTGGAAAATCTCTAGCAGTTTAAACCCGCTGATCA
GCCTCGACTGTGCCTTCTAGTTGCCAGCCATCTGTTGTTTGCCCCTCCCCCGTGCCTTCCTTGACCCTGG
AAGGTGCCACTCCCACTGTCCTTTCCTAATAAAATGAGGAAATTGCATCGCATTGTCTGAGTAGGTGTCA
TTCTATTCTGGGGGGTGGGGTGGGGCAGGACAGCAAGGGGGAGGATTGGGAAGTCAATAGCAGGCATGCT
GGGGATGCGGTGGGCTCTATGGGCGGCCGTTAATTAAGCTTTTGTTCCCTTTAGTGAGGGTTAATTGCGC
GCTTGGCGTAATCATGGTCATAGCTGTTTCCTGTGTGAAATTGTTATCCGCTCACAATTCCACACAACAT
ACGAGCCGGAAGCATAAAGTGTAAAGCCTGGGGTGCCTAATGAGTGAGCTAACTCACATTAATTGCGTTG
CGCTCACTGCCCGCTTTCCAGTCGGGAAACCTGTCGTGCCAGCTGCATTAATGAATCGGCCAACGCGCGG
GGAGAGGCGGTTTGCGTATTGGGCGCTCTTCCGCTTCCTCGCTCACTGACTCGCTGCGCTCGGTCGTTCG
GCTGCGGCGAGCGGTATCAGCTCACTCAAAGGCGGTAATACGGTTATCCACAGAATCAGGGGATAACGCA
GGAAAGAACATGTGAGCAAAAGGCCAGCAAAAGGCCAGGAACCGTAAAAAGGCCGCGTTGCTGGCGTTTT
TCCATAGGCTCCGCCCCCCTGACGAGCATCACAAAAATCGACGCTCAAGTCAGAGGTGGCGAAACCCGAC
AGGACTATAAAGATACCAGGCGTTTCCCCCTGGAAGCTCCCTCGTGCGCTCTCCTGTTCCGACCCTGCCG
CTTACCGGATACCTGTCCGCCTTTCTCCCTTCGGGAAGCGTGGCGCTTTCTCATAGCTCACGCTGTAGGT
ATCTCAGTTCGGTGTAGGTCGTTCGCTCCAAGCTGGGCTGTGTGCACGAACCCCCCGTTCAGCCCGACCG
CTGCGCCTTATCCGGTAACTATCGTCTTGAGTCCAACCCGGTAAGACACGACTTATCGCCACTGGCAGCA
GCCACTGGTAACAGGATTAGCAGAGCGAGGTATGTAGGCGGTGCTACAGAGTTCTTGAAGTGGTGGCCTA
ACTACGGCTACACTAGAAGGACAGTATTTGGTATCTGCGCTCTGCTGAAGCCAGTTACCTTCGGAAAAAG
AGTTGGTAGCTCTTGATCCGGCAAACAAACCACCGCTGGTAGCGGTGGTTTTTTTGTTTGCAAGCAGCAG
ATTACGCGCAGAAAAAAAGGATCTCAAGAAGATCCTTTGATCTTTTCTACGGGGTCTGACGCTCAGTGGA
ACGAAAACTCACGTTAAGGGATTTTGGTCATGAGATTATCAAAAAGGATCTTCACCTAGATCCTTTTAAA
TTAAAAATGAAGTTTTAAATCAATCTAAAGTATATATGAGTAAACTTGGTCTGACAGTTACCAATGCTTA
ATCAGTGAGGCACCTATCTCAGCGATCTGTCTATTTCGTTCATCCATAGTTGCCTGACTCCCCGTCGTGT
AGATAACTACGATACGGGAGGGCTTACCATCTGGCCCCAGTGCTGCAATGATACCGCGAGACCCACGCTC
ACCGGCTCCAGATTTATCAGCAATAAACCAGCCAGCCGGAAGGGCCGAGCGCAGAAGTGGTCCTGCAACT
TTATCCGCCTCCATCCAGTCTATTAATTGTTGCCGGGAAGCTAGAGTAAGTAGTTCGCCAGTTAATAGTT
TGCGCAACGTTGTTGCCATTGCTACAGGCATCGTGGTGTCACGCTCGTCGTTTGGTATGGCTTCATTCAG
CTCCGGTTCCCAACGATCAAGGCGAGTTACATGATCCCCCATGTTGTGCAAAAAAGCGGTTAGCTCCTTC
GGTCCTCCGATCGTTGTCAGAAGTAAGTTGGCCGCAGTGTTATCACTCATGGTTATGGCAGCACTGCATA
ATTCTCTTACTGTCATGCCATCCGTAAGATGCTTTTCTGTGACTGGTGAGTACTCAACCAAGTCATTCTG
AGAATAGTGTATGCGGCGACCGAGTTGCTCTTGCCCGGCGTCAATACGGGATAATACCGCGCCACATAGC
AGAACTTTAAAAGTGCTCATCATTGGAAAACGTTCTTCGGGGCGAAAACTCTCAAGGATCTTACCGCTGT
TGAGATCCAGTTCGATGTAACCCACTCGTGCACCCAACTGATCTTCAGCATCTTTTACTTTCACCAGCGT
TTCTGGGTGAGCAAAAACAGGAAGGCAAAATGCCGCAAAAAAGGGAATAAGGGCGACACGGAAATGTTGA
ATACTCATACTCTTCCTTTTTCAATATTATTGAAGCATTTATCAGGGTTATTGTCTCATGAGCGGATACA
TATTTGAATGTATTTAGAAAAATAAACAAATAGGGGTTCCGCGCACATTTCCCCGAAAAGTGCCAC
