>Addgene plasmid #68343 | pKLV2-EF1a-Cas9Bsd-W | addgene partial sequence | sequence record 124784 | EF1a-F 5'-TCAAGCCTCAGACAGTGGTTC-3'
CATTTCAGGTGTCGTGGGAAGCTTGGCGCGCCACCATGGACTATAAGGACCACGACGGAGACTACAAGGA
TCATGATATTGATTACAAAGACGATGACGATAAGATGGCCCCAAAGAAGAAGCGGAAGGTCGGTATCCAC
GGAGTCCCAGCAGCCGACAAGAAGTACAGCATCGGCCTGGACATCGGCACCAACTCTGTGGGCTGGGCCG
TGATCACCGACGAGTACAAGGTGCCCAGCAAGAAATTCAAGGTGCTGGGCAACACCGACCGGCACAGCAT
CAAGAAGAACCTGATCGGAGCCCTGCTGTTCGACAGCGGCGAAACAGCCGAGGCCACCCGGCTGAAGAGA
ACCGCCAGAAGAAGATACACCAGACGGAAGAACCGGATCTGCTATCTGCAAGAGATCTTCAGCAACGAGA
TGGCCAAGGTGGACGACAGCTTCTTCCACAGACTGGAAGAGTCCTTCCTGGTGGAAGAGGATAAGAAGCA
CGAGCGGCACCCCATCTTCGGCAACATCGTGGACGAGGTGGCCTACCACGAGAAGTACCCCACCATCTAC
CACCTGAGAAAGAAACTGGTGGACAGCACCGACAAGGCCGACCTGCGGCTGATCTATCTGGCCCTGGCCC
ACATGATCAAGTTCCGGGGCCACTTCCTGATCGAGGGCGACCTGAACCCCGACAACAGCGACGTGGACAA
GCTGTTCATCCAGCTGGTGCAGACCTACAACCAGCTGTTCGAGGAAAACCCCATCAACGCCAGCGGCGTG
GACGCCAAGGCCATCCTGTCTGCCAGACTGAGCAAGAGCAGACGGCTGGAAAATCTGATCGCCCAGCTGC
CCGGCGAGAAGAAGAATGGCCTGTTCGGAAACCTGATTGCCCTGA
