>Addgene plasmid #68343 | pKLV2-EF1a-Cas9Bsd-W | addgene partial sequence | sequence record 124785 | WPRE-R 5'-CATAGCGTAAAAGGAGCAACA-3'
GTCAATCTTTCACAAATTTTGTAATCCAGAGGTTGAGCGGCCGCTCAGCCCTCCCACACATAACCAGAGG
GCAGCAATTCACGAATCCCAACTGCCGTCGGCTGTCCATCACTGTCCTTCACTATGGCTTTGATCCCAGG
ATGCAGATCGAGAAGCACCTGTCGGCACCGTCCGCAGGGGCTCAAGATGCCCCTGTTCTCATTTCCGATC
GCGACGATACAAGTCAGGTTGCCAGCTGCCGCAGCAGCAGCAGTGCCCAGCACCACGAGTTCTGCACAAG
GTCCCCCAGTAAAATGATATACATTGACACCAGTGAAGATGCGGCCGTCGCTAGAGAGAGCTGCGCTGGC
GACGCTGTAGTCTTCAGAGATGGGGATGCTGTTGATTGTAGCCGTTGCTCTTTCAATGAGGGTGGATTCT
TCTTGAGACAAAGGCTTGGCCATTGGGCCAGGATTCTCCTCCACGTCACCGCATGTTAGGAGACTTCCTC
TGCCCTCTCCTCCGGACCCGCCGCCCTTTTTCTTTTTTGCCTGGCCGGCCTTTTTCGTGGCCGCCGGCCT
TTTGTCGCCTCCCAGCTGAGACAGGTCGATCCGTGTCTCGTACAGGCCGGTGATGCTCTGGTGGATCAGG
GTGGCGTCCAGCACCTCTTTGGTGCTGGTGTACCTCTTCCGGTCGATGGTGGTGTCAAAGTACTTGAAGG
CGGCAGGGGCTCCCAGATTGGTCAGGGTAAACAGGTGGATGATATTCTCGGCCTGCTCTCTGATGGGCTT
ATCCCGGTGCTTGTTGTAGGCGGACAGCACTTTGTCCAGATTAGCGTCGGCCAGGATCACTCTCTTGGAG
AACTCGCTGATCTGCTCGATGATCTCGTCCAGGTAGTGCTTGTGCTGTTCCACAAA
