>Addgene plasmid #68343 | pKLV2-EF1a-Cas9Bsd-W | addgene partial sequence | sequence record 124786 | dCas9-R2 5'-GGGTTTCCACCAGCTGTCTC-3'
TCCAGTTCGCTCAGGCCGCCTCTCTCGGCCTTGGTCAGATTGTCGAACTTTCTCTGGGTAATCAGCTTGG
CGTTCAGCAGCTGCCGCCAGTAGTTCTTCATCTTCTTCACGACCTCTTCGGAGGGCACGTTGTCGCTCTT
GCCCCGGTTCTTGTCGCTTCTGGTCAGCACCTTGTTGTCGATGGAGTCGTCCTTCAGAAAGCTCTGAGGC
ACGATATGGTCCACATCGTAGTCGGACAGCCGGTTGATGTCCAGTTCCTGGTCCACGTACATATCCCGCC
CATTCTGCAGGTAGTACAGGTACAGCTTCTCGTTCTGCAGCTGGGTGTTTTCCACGGGGTGTTCTTTCAG
GATCTGGCTGCCCAGCTCTTTGATGCCCTCTTCGATCCGCTTCATTCTCTCGCGGCTGTTCTTCTGTCCC
TTCTGGGTGGTCTGGTTCTCTCTGGCCATTTCGATCACGATGTTCTCGGGCTTGTGCCGGCCCATCACTT
TCACGAGCTCGTCCACCACCTTCACTGTCTGCAGGATGCCCTTCTTAATGGCGGGGCTGCCGGCCAGATT
GGCAATGTGCTCGTGCAGGCTATCGCCCTGGCCGGACACCTGGGCTTTCTGGATGTCCTCTTTA
